>Addgene plasmid #185720 | pAAV-hSyn-GFP-IRES-hSNCA (A30P) | addgene full sequence | sequence record 390731 | Addgene Partial NGS Result
CCTGCAGGCAGCTGCGCGCTCGCTCGCTCACTGAGGCCGCCCGGGCGTCGGGCGACCTTTGGTCGCCCGG
CCTCAGTGAGCGAGCGAGCGCGCAGAGAGGGAGTGGCCAACTCCATCACTAGGGGTTCCTGCGGCCGCAC
GCGTTAACTGCAGAGGGCCCTGCGTATGAGTGCAAGTGGGTTTTAGGACCAGGATGAGGCGGGGTGGGGG
TGCCTACCTGACGACCGACCCCGACCCACTGGACAAGCACCCAACCCCCATTCCCCAAATTGCGCATCCC
CTATCAGAGAGGGGGAGGGGAAACAGGATGCGGCGAGGCGCGTGCGCACTGCCAGCTTCAGCACCGCGGA
CAGTGCCTTCGCCCCCGCCTGGCGGCGCGCGCCACCGCCGCCTCAGCACTGAAGGCGCGCTGACGTCACT
CGCCGGTCCCCCGCAAACTCCCCTTCCCGGCCACCTTGGTCGCGTCCGCGCCGCCGCCGGCCCAGCCGGA
CCGCACCACGCGAGGCGCGAGATAGGGGGGCACGGGCGCGACCATCTGCGCTGCGGCGCCGGCGACTCAG
CGCTGCCTCAGTCTGCGGTGGGCAGCGGAGGAGTCGTGTCGTGCCTGAGAGCGCGTCCGGAGCTATTAGC
AATATGAAACCTCTTAGGCGCGCCACCGGTCGCCACCATGGTGAGCAAGGGCGAGGAGCTGTTCACCGGG
GTGGTGCCCATCCTGGTCGAGCTGGACGGCGACGTAAACGGCCACAAGTTCAGCGTGTCCGGCGAGGGCG
AGGGCGATGCCACCTACGGCAAGCTGACCCTGAAGTTCATCTGCACCACCGGCAAGCTGCCCGTGCCCTG
GCCCACCCTCGTGACCACCCTGACCTACGGCGTGCAGTGCTTCAGCCGCTACCCCGACCACATGAAGCAG
CACGACTTCTTCAAGTCCGCCATGCCCGAAGGCTACGTCCAGGAGCGCACCATCTTCTTCAAGGACGACG
GCAACTACAAGACCCGCGCCGAGGTGAAGTTCGAGGGCGACACCCTGGTGAACCGCATCGAGCTGAAGGG
CATCGACTTCAAGGAGGACGGCAACATCCTGGGGCACAAGCTGGAGTACAACTACAACAGCCACAACGTC
TATATCATGGCCGACAAGCAGAAGAACGGCATCAAGGTGAACTTCAAGATCCGCCACAACATCGAGGACG
GCAGCGTGCAGCTCGCCGACCACTACCAGCAGAACACCCCCATCGGCGACGGCCCCGTGCTGCTGCCCGA
CAACCACTACCTGAGCACCCAGTCCGCCCTGAGCAAAGACCCCAACGAGAAGCGCGATCACATGGTCCTG
CTGGAGTTCGTGACCGCCGCCGGGATCACTCTCGGCATGGACGAGCTGTACAAGTAAAGCCAGTGTGGTG
GTACGTAGGAATTCTCCCTCCCCCCTAACGTTACTGGCCGAAGCCGCTTGGAATAAGGCCGGTGTGCGTT
TGTCTATATGTTATTTTCCACCATATTGCCGTCTTTTGGCAATGTGAGGGCCCGGAAACCTGGCCCTGTC
TTCTTGACGAGCATTCCTAGGGGTCTTTCCCCTCTCGCCAAAGGAATGCAAGGTCTGTTGAATGTCGTGA
AGGAAGCAGTTCCTCTGGAAGCTTCTTGAAGACAAACAACGTCTGTAGCGACCCTTTGCAGGCAGCGGAA
CCCCCCACCTGGCGACAGGTGCCTCTGCGGCCAAAAGCCACGTGTATAAGATACACCTGCAAAGGCGGCA
CAACCCCAGTGCCACGTTGTGAGTTGGATAGTTGTGGAAAGAGTCAAATGGCTCTCCTCAAGCGTATTCA
ACAAGGGGCTGAAGGATGCCCAGAAGGTACCCCATTGTATGGGATCTGATCTGGGGCCTCGGTGCACATG
CTTTACATGTGTTTAGTCGAGGTTAAAAAAACGTCTAGGCCCCCCGAACCACGGGGACGTGGTTTTCCTT
TGAAAAACACGATGATAATGGTACCGCGGGCCCGGGATCCTCTAGAGTCGACGCCACCATGGATGTATTC
ATGAAAGGACTTTCAAAGGCCAAGGAGGGAGTTGTGGCTGCTGCTGAGAAAACCAAACAGGGTGTGGCAG
AAGCACCAGGAAAGACAAAAGAG
[192 nt withheld, positions 2124-2315]
TTGGGCAAGAATGAAGAAGGAGCCCCACAGGAAGGAATTCTGGAAGATATGCCTGTGGATCCTGACAATG
AGGCTTATGAAATGCCTTCTGAGGAAGGGTATCAAGACTACGAACCTGAAGCCTAAGCTAGCGAATTCGA
TATCAAGCTTATCGATAATCAACCTCTGGATTACAAAATTTGTGAAAGATTGACTGGTATTCTTAACTAT
GTTGCTCCTTTTACGCTATGTGGATACGCTGCTTTAATGCCTTTGTATCATGCTATTGCTTCCCGTATGG
CTTTCATTTTCTCCTCCTTGTATAAATCCTGGTTGCTGTCTCTTTATGAGGAGTTGTGGCCCGTTGTCAG
GCAACGTGGCGTGGTGTGCACTGTGTTTGCTGACGCAACCCCCACTGGTTGGGGCATTGCCACCACCTGT
CAGCTCCTTTCCGGGACTTTCGCTTTCCCCCTCCCTATTGCCACGGCGGAACTCATCGCCGCCTGCCTTG
CCCGCTGCTGGACAGGGGCTCGGCTGTTGGGCACTGACAATTCCGTGGTGTTGTCGGGGAAATCATCGTC
CTTTCCTTGGCTGCTCGCCTATGTTGCCACCTGGATTCTGCGCGGGACGTCCTTCTGCTACGTCCCTTCG
GCCCTCAATCCAGCGGACCTTCCTTCCCGCGGCCTGCTGCCGGCTCTGCGGCCTCTTCCGCGTCTTCGCC
TTCGCCCTCAGACGAGTCGGATCTCCCTTTGGGCCGCCTCCCCGCATCGATACCGAGCGCTGCTCGAGAG
ATCTACGGGTGGCATCCCTGTGACCCCTCCCCAGTGCCTCTCCTGGCCCTGGAAGTTGCCACTCCAGTGC
CCACCAGCCTTGTCCTAATAAAATTAAGTTGCATCATTTTGTCTGACTAGGTGTCCTTCTATAATATTAT
GGGGTGGAGGGGGGTGGTATGGAGCAAGGGGCAAGTTGGGAAGACAACCTGTAGGGCCTGCGGGGTCTAT
TGGGAACCAAGCTGGAGTGCAGTGGCACAATCTTGGCTCACTGCAATCTCCGCCTCCTGGGTTCAAGCGA
TTCTCCTGCCTCAGCCTCCCGAGTTGTTGGGATTCCAGGCATGCATGACCAGGCTCAGCTAATTTTTGTT
TTTTTGGTAGAGACGGGGTTTCACCATATTGGCCAGGCTGGTCTCCAACTCCTAATCTCAGGTGATCTAC
CCACCTTGGCCTCCCAAATTGCTGGGATTACAGGCGTGAACCACTGCTCCCTTCCCTGTCCTTCTGATTT
TGTAGGTAACCACGTGCGGACCGAGCGGCCGCAGGAACCCCTAGTGATGGAGTTGGCCACTCCCTCTCTG
CGCGCTCGCTCGCTCACTGAGGCCGGGCGACCAAAGGTCGCCCGACGCCCGGGCTTTGCCCGGGCGGCCT
CAGTGAGCGAGCGAGCGCGCAGCTGCCTGCAGGGGCGCCTGATGCGGTATTTTCTCCTTACGCATCTGTG
CGGTATTTCACACCGCATA
[95 nt withheld, positions 3805-3899]
T
[46 nt withheld, positions 3901-3946]
C
[141 nt withheld, positions 3948-4088]
CCTTTGACGTTGGAGTCCACGTTCTTT
[37 nt withheld, positions 4116-4152]
ACTCTATCTCGGGCTATTCTTTTGATTTATAAGGGATTTTGCCGATTTCGGTCTATTGGTTAAAAAATGA
GCTGATTTAACAAAAATTTAACGCGAATTTTAACAAAATATTAACGTTTACAATTTTATGGTGCACTCTC
AGTACAATCTGCTCTGATGCCGCATAGTTAAGCCAGCCCCGACACCCGCCAACACCCGCTGACGCGCCCT
GACGGGCTTGTCTGCTCCCGGCATCCGCTTACAGACAAGCTGTGACCGTCTCCGGGAGCTGCATGTGTCA
GAGGTTTTCACCGTCATCACCGAAACGCGCGAGACGAAAGGGCCTCGTGATACGCCTATTTTTATAGGTT
AATGTCATGATAATAATGGTTTCTTAGACGTCAGGTGGCACTTTTCGGGGAAATGTGCGCGGAACCCCTA
TTTGTTTATTTTTCTAAATACATTCAAATATGTATCCGCTCATGAGACAATAACCCTGATAAATGCTTCA
ATAATATTGAAAAAGGAAGAGTATGAGTATTCAACATTTCCGTGTCGCCCTTATTCCCTTTTTTGCGGCA
TTTTGCCTTCCTGTTTTTGCTCACCCAGAAACGCTGGTGAAAGTAAAAGATGCTGAAGATCAGTTGGGTG
CACGAGTGGGTTACATCGAACTGGATCTCAACAGCGGTAAGATCCTTGAGAGTTTTCGCCCCGAAGAACG
TTTTCCAATGATGAGCACTTTTAAAGTTCTGCTATGTGGCGCGGTATTATCCCGTATTGACGCCGGGCAA
GAGCAACTCGGTCGCCGCATACACTATTCTCAGAATGACTTGGTTGAGTACTCACCAGTCACAGAAAAGC
ATCTTACGGATGGCATGACAGTAAGAGAATTATGCAGTGCTGCCATAACCATGAGTGATAACACTGCGGC
CAACTTACTTCTGACAACGATCGGAGGACCGAAGGAGCTAACCGCTTTTTTGCACAACATGGGGGATCAT
GTAACTCGCCTTGATCGTTGGGAACCGGAGCTGAATGAAGCCATACCAAACGACGAGCGTGACACCACGA
TGCCTGTAGCAATGGCAACAACGTTGCGCAAACTATTAACTGGCGAACTACTTACTCTAGCTTCCCGGCA
ACAATTAATAGACTGGATGGAGGCGGATAAAGTTGCAGGACCACTTCTGCGCTCGGCCCTTCCGGCTGGC
TGGTTTATTGCTGATAAATCTGGAGCCGGTGAGCGTGGGTCTCGCGGTATCATTGCAGCACTGGGGCCAG
ATGGTAAGCCCTCCCGTATCGTAGTTATCTACACGACGGGGAGTCAGGCAACTATGGATGAACGAAATAG
ACAGATCGCTGAGATAGGTGCCTCACTGATTAAGCATTGGTAACTGTCAGACCAAGTTTACTCATATATA
CTTTAGATTGATTTAAAACTTCATTTTTAATTTAAAAGGATCTAGGTGAAGATCCTTTTTGATAATCTCA
TGACCAAAATCCCTTAACGTGAGTTTTCGTTCCACTGAGCGTCAGACCCCGTAGAAAAGATCAAAGGATC
TTCTTGAGATCCTTTTTTTCTGCGCGTAATCTGCTGCTTGCAAACAAAAAAACCACCGCTACCAGCGGTG
GTTTGTTTGCCGGATCAAGAGCTACCAACTCTTTTTCCGAAGGTAACTGGCTTCAGCAGAGCGCAGATAC
CAAATACTGTTCTTCTAGTGTAGCCGTAGTTAGGCCACCACTTCAAGAACTCTGTAGCACCGCCTACATA
CCTCGCTCTGCTAATCCTGTTACCAGTGGCTGCTGCCAGTGGCGATAAGTCGTGTCTTACCGGGTTGGAC
TCAAGACGATAGTTACCGGATAAGGCGCAGCGGTCGGGCTGAACGGGGGGTTCGTGCACACAGCCCAGCT
TGGAGCGAACGACCTACACCGAACTGAGATACCTACAGCGTGAGCTATGAGAAAGCGCCACGCTTCCCGA
AGGGAGAAAGGCGGACAGGTATCCGGTAAGCGGCAGGGTCGGAACAGGAGAGCGCACGAGGGAGCTTCCA
GGGGGAAACGCCTGGTATCTTTATAGTCCTGTCGGGTTTCGCCACCTCTGACTTGAGCGTCGATTTTTGT
GATGCTCGTCAGGGGGGCGGAGCCTATGGAAAAACGCCAGCAACGCGGCCTTTTTACGGTTCCTGGCCTT
TTGCTGGCCTTTTGCTCACATGT
Features (pLannotate 1.2.2; 19 found; start..end, strand, type, name):
     12..39      +  repeat_region  AAV2 ITR (fragment): inverted terminal repeat of adeno-associated virus serotype 2 inverted
     68..95      +  repeat_region  AAV2 ITR (fragment): inverted terminal repeat of adeno-associated virus serotype 2 inverted
    169..614     +  promoter       hSyn promoter: human synapsin I promoter; confers neuron-specific expression (Kügler et al., 2003)
    622..646     -  intron         β-globin intron (fragment): internally truncated intron from human β-globin
    668..1387    +  CDS            EGFP: the original enhanced GFP (Yang et al., 1996) mammalian codon-optimized
   1516..1978    +  misc_feature   IRES: internal ribosome entry site (IRES) of the encephalomyocarditis virus (EMCV)
   1980..2000    +  misc_feature   MCS (fragment): multiple cloning site
   2019..2438    +  CDS            SNCA (sequence partly withheld): SYUA_HUMAN - Also known as NACP, PARK1. Experimental evidence at protein level: Swiss-Prot protein existence level 1. Neuronal protein that plays several roles in synaptic activity such as regulation of synaptic vesicle trafficking and subsequent neurotransmitter release. Participates as a monomer in synaptic vesicle exocytosis by enhancing vesicle priming, fusion and dilation of exocytotic fusion pores (PubMed:28288128, PubMed:30404828). Mechanistically, acts by increasing local Ca(2+) release from microdomains which is essential for the enhancement of ATP-induced exocytosis (PubMed:30404828)
   2448..2472    +  misc_feature   MCS (fragment): pBluescript multiple cloning site
   2472..3060    +  misc_feature   WPRE: woodchuck hepatitis virus posttranscriptional regulatory element
   3092..3568    +  polyA_signal   hGH poly(A) signal: human growth hormone polyadenylation signal
   3608..3748    +  repeat_region  AAV2 ITR: inverted terminal repeat of adeno-associated virus serotype 2 inverted
   3753..3804    -  misc_feature   bom (fragment): basis of mobility region from pBR322
   3823..4278    +  rep_origin     f1 ori (sequence partly withheld): f1 bacteriophage origin of replication; arrow indicates direction of (+) strand synthesis
   4279..4328    -  misc_feature   bom (fragment): basis of mobility region from pBR322
   4430..4465    -  CDS            rop (fragment): Rop protein, which maintains plasmids at low copy number; rop
   4560..4664    +  promoter       AmpR promoter: bla
   4665..5525    +  CDS            AmpR: β-lactamase; bla; confers resistance to ampicillin, carbenicillin, and related antibiotics
   5696..6284    +  rep_origin     ori: high-copy-number ColE1/pMB1/pBR322/pUC origin of replication
