[The description below was written by a language model from this plasmid's Addgene catalogue record and pLannotate feature annotations shown in this document.]
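Description:
pAAV-hSyn-GFP-IRES-hSNCA (A30P) is an adeno-associated virus transfer plasmid built on the pAAV-hSyn-EGFP backbone. It is designed to produce recombinant AAV that co-expresses a green fluorescent marker and a mutant form of human α-synuclein in neurons. The expression cassette lies between AAV2 inverted terminal repeats, which are the cis elements needed for replication and packaging of the vector genome. The right ITR is annotated in full. The left one appears only as short fragments, which may reflect the difficulty of sequencing these hairpin repeats, since the sequence record is labelled a partial NGS result. That record is 6,345 nt, slightly shorter than the catalogued 6,359 bp. In bacteria the plasmid is maintained through a ColE1/pUC-type origin and selected with ampicillin via the β-lactamase gene. An f1 phage origin is also present. The catalogue lists the plasmid as low copy, although the origin is annotated as a high-copy type.

Transcription is driven by the human synapsin I promoter, which restricts expression to neurons. A single bicistronic mRNA encodes EGFP first, followed by an EMCV internal ribosome entry site that allows cap-independent translation of the downstream SNCA open reading frame. The two products are therefore made as separate, unfused proteins, so GFP fluorescence marks transduced cells without tagging α-synuclein. The human SNCA insert carries the Ala30-to-Pro substitution and was cloned between SalI and NheI sites. A WPRE downstream of the coding sequences enhances transcript stability and expression, and a human growth hormone polyadenylation signal terminates the message. The stated purpose is AAV-mediated expression of GFP and A30P α-synuclein from the hSyn promoter, and the associated study concerns postsynaptic synucleins in endocannabinoid signalling.
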