Addgene plasmid #185720: pAAV-hSyn-GFP-IRES-hSNCA (A30P)
Purpose: AAV expression of GFP and human α-Synuclein with A30P mutation from hSyn promoter
Depositing lab: Jun Ding. Depositing organization: Stanford University. Publication: Postsynaptic synucleins mediate endocannabinoid signaling. Albarran E, Sun Y, Liu Y, Raju K, Dong A, Li Y, Wang S, Sudhof TC, Ding JB. Nat Neurosci. 2023 Jun;26(6):997-1007. doi: 10.1038/s41593-023-01345-0. Epub 2023 May 29. PubMed 37248337.
Backbone
  Vector backbone: pAAV-hSyn-EGFP
  Backbone size w/o insert (bp): 4874
  Total vector size (bp): 6359
  Vector type: AAV
Growth in bacteria
  Bacterial resistance: Ampicillin, 100 μg/mL
  Growth temperature: 30°C
  Growth strain: NEB Stable
  Copy number: Low Copy
Gene/Insert
  Gene/Insert name: synuclein, alpha (alt name: SNCA)
  Species: H. sapiens (human)
  Insert size (bp): 423
  Mutation: Changed Ala 30 to Pro
  GenBank ID: NM_000345
  Entrez Gene: SNCA (a.k.a. NACP, PARK1, PARK4, PD1)
  Promoter: hSyn
  Cloning method: Restriction Enzyme; 5′ cloning site SalI (not destroyed); 3′ cloning site NheI (not destroyed)
  Sequencing primers: 5′ EGFP-C; 3′ WPRE-R
Resource information
  A portion of this plasmid was derived from a plasmid made by: Thomas C. Südhof, Stanford
Terms and licenses: Academic/Nonprofit Terms; Industry Terms: Not Available to Industry
Depositor comments: Please visit https://www.biorxiv.org/content/10.1101/2021.10.04.462870v1 for bioRxiv preprint.
How to cite: pAAV-hSyn-GFP-IRES-hSNCA (A30P) was a gift from Jun Ding (Addgene plasmid # 185720 ; http://n2t.net/addgene:185720 ; RRID:Addgene_185720)
